Addgene plasmid #52050: GFP-UBR5
Purpose: CMV driven mammalian expression of UBR5 with an N-termianl GFP fusion
Depositing lab: Darren Saunders. Depositing organization: Garvan Institute of Medical Research. Publication: TRIP12 and UBR5 suppress spreading of chromatin ubiquitylation at damaged chromosomes. Gudjonsson T, Altmeyer M, Savic V, Toledo L, Dinant C, Grofte M, Bartkova J, Poulsen M, Oka Y, Bekker-Jensen S, Mailand N, Neumann B, Heriche JK, Shearer R, Saunders D, Bartek J, Lukas J, Lukas C. Cell. 2012 Aug 17;150(4):697-709. doi: 10.1016/j.cell.2012.06.039. Epub 2012 Aug 9. PubMed 22884692.
Backbone
  Vector backbone: pcDNA 6.2 N-EmGFP-DEST-V5
  Backbone manufacturer: Invitrogen
  Backbone size w/o insert (bp): 5887
  Total vector size (bp): 14287
  Vector type: Mammalian Expression
Growth in bacteria
  Bacterial resistance: Ampicillin, 100 μg/mL
  Growth temperature: 37°C
  Growth strain: DH5alpha
  Growth instructions: Large plasmid. Can be difficult to produce high yield.
  Copy number: High Copy
Gene/Insert
  Gene/Insert name: UBR5 (alt names: EDD; EDD1; hHYD)
  Species: H. sapiens (human)
  Insert size (bp): 8400
  Entrez Gene: UBR5 (a.k.a. DD5, EDD, EDD1, HYD, NEDSBH)
  Promoter: CMV
  Tag / fusion protein: GFP (N terminal on backbone)
  Cloning method: Gateway Cloning
  Sequencing primers: 5′ EGFP-C; 3′ V5 Reverse
Resource information
  A portion of this plasmid was derived from a plasmid made by: cDNA derived from pEGFP-C1 EDD (already submitted to addgene: https://www.addgene.org/37190/)
Terms and licenses: Academic/Nonprofit Terms; Industry Terms: Not Available to Industry
Depositor comments: Plasmid encodes a C-terminal V5 fusion, however this is not included as UBR5 cDNA insert contains 3' STOP codon. Addgene NGS results identified a K503R mutation within the UBR5 translation. There is no information on the functional consequence of this mutation
How to cite: GFP-UBR5 was a gift from Darren Saunders (Addgene plasmid # 52050 ; http://n2t.net/addgene:52050 ; RRID:Addgene_52050)
