[The description below was written by a language model from this plasmid's Addgene catalogue record and the feature table of its GenBank file.]
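Description:
GFP-UBR5 is a mammalian expression plasmid of about 14.3 kb built on the Invitrogen pcDNA 6.2 N-EmGFP-DEST-V5 Gateway destination backbone. It carries the roughly 8.4 kb human UBR5 cDNA (also known as EDD, EDD1 or hHYD), which was derived from an earlier pEGFP-C1-based EDD construct. The CMV immediate-early enhancer and promoter drive a mammalian codon-optimized Emerald GFP coding sequence. This is followed by the UBR5 insert, which sits between the attB1 and attB2 sites left by Gateway recombination, so the protein is made as an N-terminal GFP fusion. A V5 epitope lies downstream of attB2 in the backbone, but the UBR5 cDNA keeps its own stop codon and the V5 tag is therefore not translated. The transcript ends at an HSV thymidine kinase polyadenylation signal. The UBR5 open reading frame itself is not annotated in the feature tables. Repository sequencing found a K503R substitution in UBR5 whose functional consequence is unknown.

The plasmid is propagated in E. coli through a high-copy ColE1/pUC-type origin with ampicillin selection (AmpR), and it also has an f1 origin. Its large size can limit yield. A blasticidin S deaminase cassette sits behind tandem SV40 early and EM7 promoters and ends in an SV40 poly(A) signal, which allows blasticidin selection of transfected mammalian cells. The SV40 origin lies within that promoter region. Two nearly identical sequence records are held, differing by two base pairs and in their start coordinate. The associated publication concerns TRIP12 and UBR5 limiting the spread of chromatin ubiquitylation at damaged chromosomes, which fits use of the construct to express and visualise fluorescently tagged UBR5.
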