LOCUS       Exported 14287 bp ds-DNA circular SYN 12-MAY-2021
DEFINITION  CMV driven mammalian expression of UBR5 with an N-termianl GFP
            fusion.
ACCESSION   .
VERSION     .
KEYWORDS    GFP-UBR5
SOURCE      synthetic DNA construct
  ORGANISM  synthetic DNA construct
REFERENCE   1 (bases 1 to 14287)
  AUTHORS   Gudjonsson T, Altmeyer M, Savic V, Toledo L, Dinant C, Grofte M,
            Bartkova J, Poulsen M, Oka Y, Bekker-Jensen S, Mailand N, Neumann B,
            Heriche JK, Shearer R, Saunders D, Bartek J, Lukas J, Lukas C
  TITLE     TRIP12 and UBR5 suppress spreading of chromatin ubiquitylation at
            damaged chromosomes.
  JOURNAL   Cell. 2012 Aug 17;150(4):697-709. doi: 10.1016/j.cell.2012.06.039.
            Epub 2012 Aug 9.
  PUBMED    22884692
REFERENCE   2 (bases 1 to 14287)
  AUTHORS   .
  TITLE     Direct Submission
  JOURNAL   Exported May 12, 2021 from SnapGene Server 1.1.58
            http://www.snapgene.com
FEATURES             Location/Qualifiers
     source          1..14287
                     /organism="synthetic DNA construct"
                     /mol_type="other DNA"
     enhancer        105..484
                     /label=CMV enhancer
                     /note="human cytomegalovirus immediate early enhancer"
     promoter        485..688
                     /label=CMV promoter
                     /note="human cytomegalovirus (CMV) immediate early
                     promoter"
     primer_bind     639..659
                     /label=CMV-F
                     /note="Human CMV immediate early promoter, forward primer"
     primer_bind     685..709
                     /label=LNCX
                     /note="Human CMV promoter, forward primer"
     CDS             813..1529
                     /codon_start=1
                     /product="Emerald GFP"
                     /label=EmGFP
                     /note="mammalian codon-optimized"
                     /translation="MVSKGEELFTGVVPILVELDGDVNGHKFSVSGEGEGDATYGKLTL
                     KFICTTGKLPVPWPTLVTTFTYGVQCFARYPDHMKQHDFFKSAMPEGYVQERTIFFKDD
                     GNYKTRAEVKFEGDTLVNRIELKGIDFKEDGNILGHKLEYNYNSHKVYITADKQKNGIK
                     VNFKTRHNIEDGSVQLADHYQQNTPIGDGPVLLPDNHYLSTQSALSKDPNEKRDHMVLL
                     EFVTAAGITLGMDELYK"
     primer_bind     complement(858..879)
                     /label=EGFP-N
                     /note="EGFP, reverse primer"
     primer_bind     complement(1119..1138)
                     /label=EXFP-R
                     /note="For distinguishing EGFP variants, reverse primer"
     primer_bind     1466..1487
                     /label=EGFP-C
                     /note="EGFP, forward primer"
     protein_bind    1545..1569
                     /gene="mutant version of attB"
                     /label=attB1
                     /bound_moiety="BP Clonase(TM)"
                     /note="recombination site for the Gateway(R) BP reaction"
     protein_bind    complement(9984..10008)
                     /gene="mutant version of attB"
                     /label=attB2
                     /bound_moiety="BP Clonase(TM)"
                     /note="recombination site for the Gateway(R) BP reaction"
     CDS             10016..10057
                     /codon_start=1
                     /product="epitope tag from simian virus 5"
                     /label=V5 tag
                     /translation="GKPIPNPLLGLDST"
     primer_bind     complement(10097..10116)
                     /label=TK-pA-R
                     /note="Thymidine kinase polyA, reverse primer"
     polyA_signal    10141..10189
                     /label=HSV TK poly(A) signal
                     /note="herpes simplex virus thymidine kinase
                     polyadenylation signal (Cole and Stacy, 1985)"
     rep_origin      10391..10817
                     /direction=RIGHT
                     /label=f1 ori
                     /note="f1 bacteriophage origin of replication; arrow
                     indicates direction of (+) strand synthesis"
     primer_bind     complement(10478..10497)
                     /label=F1ori-R
                     /note="F1 origin, reverse primer"
     primer_bind     10686..10707
                     /label=F1ori-F
                     /note="F1 origin, forward primer"
     primer_bind     complement(10826..10846)
                     /label=pBABE 3'
                     /note="SV40 enhancer, reverse primer for pBABE vectors"
     promoter        10831..11160
                     /label=SV40 promoter
                     /note="SV40 enhancer and early promoter"
     rep_origin      11011..11146
                     /label=SV40 ori
                     /note="SV40 origin of replication"
     primer_bind     11073..11092
                     /label=SV40pro-F
                     /note="SV40 promoter/origin, forward primer"
     promoter        11208..11255
                     /label=EM7 promoter
                     /note="synthetic bacterial promoter "
     CDS             11274..11672
                     /codon_start=1
                     /gene="Aspergillus terreus BSD"
                     /product="blasticidin S deaminase"
                     /label=BSD
                     /note="confers resistance to blasticidin"
                     /translation="MAKPLSQEESTLIERATATINSIPISEDYSVASAALSSDGRIFTG
                     VNVYHFTGGPCAELVVLGTAAAAAAGNLTCIVAIGNENRGILSPCGRCRQVLLDLHPGI
                     KAIVKDSDGQPTAVGIRELLPSGYVWEG"
     polyA_signal    11830..11951
                     /label=SV40 poly(A) signal
                     /note="SV40 polyadenylation signal"
     primer_bind     complement(11867..11886)
                     /label=SV40pA-R
                     /note="SV40 polyA, reverse primer"
     primer_bind     11921..11940
                     /label=EBV-rev
                     /note="SV40 polyA terminator, reverse primer"
     primer_bind     complement(12000..12016)
                     /label=M13 rev
                     /note="common sequencing primer, one of multiple similar
                     variants"
     primer_bind     complement(12000..12016)
                     /label=M13 Reverse
                     /note="In lacZ gene. Also called M13-rev"
     primer_bind     complement(12013..12035)
                     /label=M13/pUC Reverse
                     /note="In lacZ gene"
     protein_bind    12024..12040
                     /label=lac operator
                     /bound_moiety="lac repressor encoded by lacI"
                     /note="The lac repressor binds to the lac operator to
                     inhibit transcription in E. coli. This inhibition can be
                     relieved by adding lactose or
                     isopropyl-beta-D-thiogalactopyranoside (IPTG)."
     promoter        complement(12048..12078)
                     /label=lac promoter
                     /note="promoter for the E. coli lac operon"
     protein_bind    12093..12114
                     /label=CAP binding site
                     /bound_moiety="E. coli catabolite activator protein"
                     /note="CAP binding activates transcription in the presence
                     of cAMP."
     primer_bind     complement(12231..12248)
                     /label=L4440
                     /note="L4440 vector, forward primer"
     rep_origin      complement(12402..12990)
                     /direction=LEFT
                     /label=ori
                     /note="high-copy-number ColE1/pMB1/pBR322/pUC origin of
                     replication"
     primer_bind     complement(12482..12501)
                     /label=pBR322ori-F
                     /note="pBR322 origin, forward primer"
     CDS             complement(13161..14021)
                     /codon_start=1
                     /gene="bla"
                     /product="beta-lactamase"
                     /label=AmpR
                     /note="confers resistance to ampicillin, carbenicillin, and
                     related antibiotics"
                     /translation="MSIQHFRVALIPFFAAFCLPVFAHPETLVKVKDAEDQLGARVGYI
                     ELDLNSGKILESFRPEERFPMMSTFKVLLCGAVLSRIDAGQEQLGRRIHYSQNDLVEYS
                     PVTEKHLTDGMTVRELCSAAITMSDNTAANLLLTTIGGPKELTAFLHNMGDHVTRLDRW
                     EPELNEAIPNDERDTTMPVAMATTLRKLLTGELLTLASRQQLIDWMEADKVAGPLLRSA
                     LPAGWFIADKSGAGERGSRGIIAALGPDGKPSRIVVIYTTGSQATMDERNRQIAEIGAS
                     LIKHW"
     primer_bind     13784..13803
                     /label=Amp-R
                     /note="Ampicillin resistance gene, reverse primer"
     promoter        complement(14022..14126)
                     /gene="bla"
                     /label=AmpR promoter
     primer_bind     complement(14201..14220)
                     /label=pRS-marker
                     /note="pRS vectors, use to sequence yeast selectable
                     marker"
ORIGIN
        1 ttaagctaca acaaggcaag gcttgaccga caattgcatg aagaatctgc ttagggttag
       61 gcgttttgcg ctgcttcgcg atgtacgggc cagatatacg cgttgacatt gattattgac
      121 tagttattaa tagtaatcaa ttacggggtc attagttcat agcccatata tggagttccg
      181 cgttacataa cttacggtaa atggcccgcc tggctgaccg cccaacgacc cccgcccatt
      241 gacgtcaata atgacgtatg ttcccatagt aacgccaata gggactttcc attgacgtca
      301 atgggtggag tatttacggt aaactgccca cttggcagta catcaagtgt atcatatgcc
      361 aagtacgccc cctattgacg tcaatgacgg taaatggccc gcctggcatt atgcccagta
      421 catgacctta tgggactttc ctacttggca gtacatctac gtattagtca tcgctattac
      481 catggtgatg cggttttggc agtacatcaa tgggcgtgga tagcggtttg actcacgggg
      541 atttccaagt ctccacccca ttgacgtcaa tgggagtttg ttttggcacc aaaatcaacg
      601 ggactttcca aaatgtcgta acaactccgc cccattgacg caaatgggcg gtaggcgtgt
      661 acggtgggag gtctatataa gcagagctcg tttagtgaac cgtcagatcg cctggagacg
      721 ccatccacgc tgttttgacc tccatagaag acaccgggac cgatccagcc tccggactct
      781 agaggatccc taccggtgat atcctcgaga ccatggtgag caagggcgag gagctgttca
      841 ccggggtggt gcccatcctg gtcgagctgg acggcgacgt aaacggccac aagttcagcg
      901 tgtccggcga gggcgagggc gatgccacct acggcaagct gaccctgaag ttcatctgca
      961 ccaccggcaa gctgcccgtg ccctggccca ccctcgtgac caccttcacc tacggcgtgc
     1021 agtgcttcgc ccgctacccc gaccacatga agcagcacga cttcttcaag tccgccatgc
     1081 ccgaaggcta cgtccaggag cgcaccatct tcttcaagga cgacggcaac tacaagaccc
     1141 gcgccgaggt gaagttcgag ggcgacaccc tggtgaaccg catcgagctg aagggcatcg
     1201 acttcaagga ggacggcaac atcctggggc acaagctgga gtacaactac aacagccaca
     1261 aggtctatat caccgccgac aagcagaaga acggcatcaa ggtgaacttc aagacccgcc
     1321 acaacatcga ggacggcagc gtgcagctcg ccgaccacta ccagcagaac acccccatcg
     1381 gcgacggccc cgtgctgctg cccgacaacc actacctgag cacccagtcc gccctgagca
     1441 aagaccccaa cgagaagcgc gatcacatgg tcctgctgga gttcgtgacc gccgccggga
     1501 tcactctcgg catggacgag ctgtacaagg gctcgagccc atcaacaagt ttgtacaaaa
     1561 aagcaggctt ccggaccatg acgtccatcc atttcgtggt tcacccgctg ccgggcaccg
     1621 aggaccagct caatgacagg ttacgagaag tttctgagaa gctgaacaaa tataatttaa
     1681 acagccaccc ccctttgaat gtattggaac aggctactat taaacagtgt gtggtgggac
     1741 caaatcatgc tgcctttctt cttgaggatg gtagagtttg caggattggt ttttcagtac
     1801 agccagacag attggaattg ggtaaacctg ataataatga tgggtcaaag ttgaacagca
     1861 actcgggggc agggaggacg tcaaggcctg gtaggacaag cgactctcca tggtttctct
     1921 caggttctga gactctaggc aggctggcag gcaacacctt aggaagccgc tggagttctg
     1981 gagtgggtgg aagtggtgga ggatcctctg gtaggtcatc agctggagct cgagattccc
     2041 gccggcagac tcgagttatt cggacaggac gggatcgagg gtctgggctt ttgggcagtc
     2101 agccccagcc agttattcca gcatctgtca ttccagagga gctgatttca caggcccaag
     2161 ttgttttaca aggcaaatcc agaagtgtca ttattcgaga acttcagaga acaaatcttg
     2221 atgtgaacct tgctgtaaat aatttactta gccgggatga tgaagatgga gatgatgggg
     2281 atgatacagc cagcgaatct tatttgcctg gagaggatct tatgtctctc cttgatgccg
     2341 acattcattc tgcccaccca agtgtcatta ttgatgcaga tgccatgttt tctgaagaca
     2401 ttagctattt tggttaccct tcttttcgtc gttcatcact ttccaggcta ggctcatctc
     2461 gagttctcct tcttccctta gagagagact ctgagctgtt gcgtgaacgt gaatccgttt
     2521 tacgtttacg tgaacgaagg tggcttgatg gagcctcatt tgataatgaa aggggttcta
     2581 ccagcaagga aggagagcca aacttggata agaagaatac acctgttcaa agtccagtat
     2641 ctctaggaga agatttgcag tggtggcctg ataaggatgg aacaaaattc atctgtattg
     2701 gggctctgta ttctgaactt ctggctgtca gcagtaaagg agaactttat cagtggaaat
     2761 ggagtgaatc tgagccttac agaaatgccc agaatccttc attacatcat ccacgagcaa
     2821 catttttggg gttaaccaat gaaaagatag tcctcctgtc tgcaaatagc ataagagcaa
     2881 ctgtagctac agaaaataac aaggttgcta catgggtgga tgaaacttta agttctgtgg
     2941 cttctaaatt agagcacact gctcagactt actctgaact tcaaggagag cggatagttt
     3001 ctttacattg ctgtgccctt tacacctgcg ctcagctgga aaacagttta tattggtggg
     3061 gtgtagttcc ttttagtcaa aggaagaaaa tgttagagaa agctagagca aaaaataaaa
     3121 agcctaaatc cagtgctggt atttcttcaa tgccgaacat cactgttggt acccaggtat
     3181 gcttgagaaa taatcctctt tatcatgctg gagcagttgc attttcaatt agtgctggga
     3241 ttcctaaagt tggtgtctta atggagtcag tttggaatat gaatgacagc tgtagatttc
     3301 aacttagatc tcctgaaagc ttgaaaaaca tggaaaaagc tagcaaaact actgaagcta
     3361 agcctgaaag taagcaggag ccagtgaaaa cagaaatggg tcctccacca tctccagcat
     3421 ccacgtgtag tgatgcatcc tcaattgcca gcagtgcatc aatgccatac aaacgacgac
     3481 ggtcaacccc tgcaccaaaa gaagaggaaa aggtgaatga agagcagtgg tctcttcggg
     3541 aagtggtttt tgtggaagat gtcaagaatg ttcctgttgg caaggtgcta aaagtagatg
     3601 gtgcctatgt tgctgtaaaa tttccaggaa cctccagtaa tactaactgt cagaacagct
     3661 ctggtccaga tgctgaccct tcttctctcc tgcaggattg taggttactt agaattgatg
     3721 aattgcaggt tgtcaaaact ggtggaacac cgaaggttcc cgactgtttc caaaggactc
     3781 ctaaaaagct ttgtatacct gaaaaaacag aaatattagc agtgaatgta gattccaaag
     3841 gtgttcatgc tgttctgaag actggaaatt gggtgcgata ctgtatcttt gatcttgcta
     3901 caggaaaagc agaacaggaa aataattttc ctacaagcag cattgctttc cttggtcaga
     3961 atgagaggaa tgtagccatt ttcactgctg gacaggaatc tcccattatt cttcgagatg
     4021 gaaatggtac catctaccca atggccaaag attgcatggg aggaataagg gatcccgatt
     4081 ggctggatct tccacctatt agtagtcttg gaatgggtgt gcattcttta ataaatcttc
     4141 ctgccaattc aacaatcaaa aagaaagctg ctgttatcat catggctgta gagaaacaaa
     4201 ccttaatgca acacattctg cgctgtgact atgaggcctg tcgacaatat ctaatgaatc
     4261 ttgagcaagc ggttgtttta gagcagaatc tacagatgct gcagacattc atcagccaca
     4321 gatgtgatgg aaatcgaaat attttgcatg cttgtgtatc agtttgcttt ccaaccagca
     4381 ataaagaaac taaagaagaa gaggaagcgg agcgttctga aagaaataca tttgcagaaa
     4441 ggctttctgc tgttgaggcc attgcaaatg caatatcagt tgtttcaagt aatggcccag
     4501 gtaatcgggc tggatcatca agtagccgaa gtttgagatt acgggaaatg atgagacgtt
     4561 cgttgagagc agctggtttg ggtagacatg aagctggagc ttcatccagt gaccaccagg
     4621 atccagtttc accccccata gctcccccta gttgggttcc tgaccctcct gcgatggatc
     4681 ctgatggtga cattgatttt atcctggccc ccgctgtggg atctcttacc acagcagcaa
     4741 ccggtactgg tcaaggacca agcacctcca ctattccagg tccttccaca gagccatctg
     4801 tagtagaatc caaggatcga aaggcgaatg ctcattttat attgaaattg ttatgtgaca
     4861 gtgtggttct ccagccctat ctacgagaac ttctttctgc caaggatgca agagggatga
     4921 ccccatttat gtcagctgta agtggccgag cttatcctgc tgcaattacc atcttagaaa
     4981 ctgctcagaa aattgcaaaa gctgaaatat cctcaagtga aaaagaggaa gatgtattca
     5041 tgggaatggt ttgcccatca ggtaccaacc ctgatgactc tcctttatat gttttatgtt
     5101 gtaatgacac ttgcagtttt acatggactg gagcagagca cattaaccag gatatttttg
     5161 agtgtcgaac ttgtggcttg ctggagtcac tgtgttgttg tacggaatgt gcaagggttt
     5221 gtcataaagg tcatgattgc aaactcaaac ggacatcacc aacagcctac tgtgattgtt
     5281 gggagaaatg taaatgtaaa actcttattg ctggacagaa atctgctcgt cttgatctac
     5341 tttatcgcct gctcactgct actaatctgg ttactctgcc aaacagcagg ggagagcacc
     5401 tcttactatt cttagtacag acagtcgcaa ggcagacggt ggagcattgt caatacaggc
     5461 cacctcgaat cagggaagat cgtaaccgaa aaacagccag tcctgaagat tcagatatgc
     5521 cagatcatga tttagagcct ccaagatttg cccagcttgc attggagcgt gttctacagg
     5581 actggaatgc cttgaaatct atgattatgt ttgggtcgca ggagaataaa gaccctctta
     5641 gtgccagcag tagaataggc catcttttgc cagaagagca agtatacctc aatcagcaaa
     5701 gtggcacaat tcggctggac tgtttcactc attgccttat agttaagtgt acagcagata
     5761 ttttgctttt agatactcta ctaggtacac tagtgaaaga actccaaaac aaatatacac
     5821 ctggacgtag agaagaagct attgctgtga caatgaggtt tctacgttca gtggcaagag
     5881 tttttgttat tctgagtgtg gaaatggctt catccaaaaa gaaaaacaac tttattccac
     5941 agccaattgg aaaatgcaag cgtgtattcc aagcattgct accttacgct gtggaagaat
     6001 tgtgcaacgt agcagagtca ctgattgttc ctgtcagaat ggggattgct cgtccaactg
     6061 caccatttac cctggctagt actagcatag atgccatgca gggcagtgaa gaattatttt
     6121 cagtggaacc actaccacca cgaccatcat ctgatcagtc tagcagctcc agtcagtctc
     6181 agtcatccta catcatcagg aatccacagc agaggcgcat cagccagtca cagcccgttc
     6241 ggggcagaga tgaagaacag gatgatattg tttcagcaga tgtggaagag gttgaggtgg
     6301 tggagggtgt ggctggagaa gaggatcatc atgatgaaca ggaagaacac ggggaagaaa
     6361 atgctgaggc agagggacaa catgatgagc atgatgaaga cgggagtgat atggagctgg
     6421 acttgttagc agcagctgaa acagaaagtg atagtgaaag taaccacagc aaccaagata
     6481 atgctagtgg gcgcagaagc gttgtcactg cagcaactgc tggttcagaa gcaggagcaa
     6541 gcagtgttcc tgccttcttt tctgaagatg attctcaatc gaatgactca agtgattctg
     6601 atagcagtag tagtcagagt gacgacatag aacaggagac ctttatgctt gatgagccat
     6661 tagaaagaac cacaaatagc tcccatgcca atggtgctgc ccaagctccc cgttcaatgc
     6721 agtgggctgt ccgcaacacc cagcatcagc gagcagccag tacagcccct tccagtacat
     6781 ctacaccagc agcaagttca gcgggtttga tttatattga tccttcaaac ttacgccgga
     6841 gtggtaccat cagtacaagt gctgcagctg cagcagctgc tttggaagct agcaacgcca
     6901 gcagttacct aacatctgca agcagtttag ccagggctta cagcattgtc attagacaaa
     6961 tctcggactt gatgggcctt attcctaagt ataatcacct agtatactct cagattccag
     7021 cagctgtgaa attgacttac caagatgcag taaacttaca gaactatgta gaagaaaagc
     7081 ttattcccac ttggaactgg atggtcagta ttatggattc tactgaagct caattacgtt
     7141 atggttctgc attagcatct gctggtgatc ctggacatcc aaatcatcct cttcacgctt
     7201 ctcagaattc agcgagaaga gagaggatga ctgcgcgaga agaagctagc ttacgaacac
     7261 ttgaaggcag acgacgtgcc accttgctta gcgcccgtca aggaatgatg tctgcacgag
     7321 gagacttcct aaattatgct ctgtctctaa tgcggtctca taatgatgag cattctgatg
     7381 ttcttccagt tttggatgtt tgctcattga agcatgtggc atatgttttt caagcactta
     7441 tatactggat taaggcaatg aatcagcaga caacattgga tacacctcaa ctagaacgca
     7501 aaaggacgcg agaactcttg gaactgggta ttgataatga agattcagaa catgaaaatg
     7561 atgatgacac caatcaaagt gctactttga atgataagga tgatgactct cttcctgcag
     7621 aaactggcca aaaccatcca tttttccgac gttcagactc catgacattc cttgggtgta
     7681 tacccccaaa tccatttgaa gtgcctctgg ctgaagccat ccccttggct gatcagccac
     7741 atctgttgca gccaaatgct agaaaggagg atctttttgg ccgtccaagt cagggtcttt
     7801 attcttcatc tgccagtagt gggaaatgtt taatggaggt tacagtggat agaaactgcc
     7861 tagaggttct tccaacaaaa atgtcttatg ctgccaatct gaaaaatgta atgaacatgc
     7921 aaaaccggca aaaaaaagaa ggggaagaac agcccgtgct gccagaagaa actgagagtt
     7981 caaaaccagg gccatctgct catgatcttg ctgcacaatt aaaaagtagc ttactagcag
     8041 aaataggact tactgaaagt gaagggccac ctctcacatc tttcaggcca cagtgtagct
     8101 ttatgggaat ggttatttcc catgatatgc tgctaggacg ttggcgcctt tctttagaac
     8161 tgttcggcag ggtattcatg gaagatgttg gagcagaacc tggatcaatc ctaactgaat
     8221 tgggtggttt tgaggtaaaa gaatcaaaat tccgcagaga aatggaaaaa ctgagaaacc
     8281 agcagtcaag agatttgtca ctagaggttg atcgggatcg agatcttctc attcagcaga
     8341 ctatgaggca gcttaacaat cactttggtc gaagatgtgc tactacacca atggctgtac
     8401 acagagtaaa agtcacattt aaggatgagc caggagaggg cagtggtgta gcacgaagtt
     8461 tttatacagc cattgcacaa gcatttttat caaatgaaaa attgccaaat ctagagtgta
     8521 tccaaaatgc caacaaaggc acccacacaa gtttaatgca gagattaagg aaccgaggag
     8581 agagagaccg ggaaagggag agagaaaggg aaatgaggag gagtagtggt ttgcgagcag
     8641 gttctcggag ggaccgggat agagacttta gaagacagct ttccatcgac actaggccct
     8701 ttagaccagc ctctgaaggg aatcctagcg atgatcctga gcctttgcca gcannnnnnn
     8761 nnnnnnnnnn nnnnnnnnnn nnnnnnnnnn nnnnnnnnnn nnnnnnnnnn nnnnnnnnnn
     8821 nnnnnnnnnn nnnnnnnnnn nnnnnnnnnn nnnnnnnnnn nnnnnnnnnn nnnnnnnnnn
     8881 nnnnnnnnnn nnnnnnnnnn nnnnnnnnnn nnnnnnnnnn nnnnnnnnnn nnnnnncggg
     8941 aaaatggagc tgatagtatc ctggatcttg gattagtaga ctcctcagaa aaggtacagc
     9001 aggaaaaccg aaagcgccat ggctctagtc gaagtgtagt agatatggat ttagatgata
     9061 cagatgatgg tgatgacaat gcccctttgt tttaccaacc tgggaaaaga ggattttata
     9121 ctccaaggcc tggcaagaac acagaagcaa ggttgaattg tttcagaaac attggcagga
     9181 ttcttggact atgtctgtta cagaatgaac tctgtcctat cacattgaat agacatgtaa
     9241 ttaaagtatt gcttggtaga aaagtcaatt ggcatgattt tgcttttttt gatcctgtaa
     9301 tgtatgagag tttgcggcaa ctaatcctcg cgtctcagag ttcagatgct gatgctgttt
     9361 tctcagcaat ggatttggca tttgcaattg acctgtgtaa agaagaaggt ggaggacagg
     9421 ttgaactcat tcctaatggt gtaaatatac cagtcactcc acagaatgta tatgagtatg
     9481 tgcggaaata cgcagaacac agaatgttgg tagttgcaga acagccctta catgcaatga
     9541 ggaaaggtct actagatgtg cttccaaaaa attcattaga agatttaacg gcagaagatt
     9601 ttaggctttt ggtaaatggc tgcggtgaag tcaatgtgca aatgctgatc agttttacct
     9661 ctttcaatga tgaatcagga gaaaatgctg agaagcttct gcagttcaag cgttggttct
     9721 ggtcaatagt agagaagatg agcatgacag aacgacaaga tcttgtttac ttttggacat
     9781 caagcccatc actgccagcc agtgaagaag gattccagcc tatgccctca atcacaataa
     9841 gaccaccaga tgaccaacat cttcctactg caaatacttg catttctcga ctttacgtcc
     9901 cactctattc ctctaaacag attctcaaac agaaattgtt actcgccatt aagaccaaga
     9961 attttggttt tgtgtagccg cggacccagc tttcttgtac aaagtggttg ataacgggaa
    10021 gcctatccct aaccctctcc tcggtctcga ttctacgcgt accggttagt aatgagttta
    10081 aacgggggag gctaactgaa acacggaagg agacaatacc ggaaggaacc cgcgctatga
    10141 cggcaataaa aagacagaat aaaacgcacg ggtgttgggt cgtttgttca taaacgcggg
    10201 gttcggtccc agggctggca ctctgtcgat accccaccga gaccccattg gggccaatac
    10261 gcccgcgttt cttccttttc cccaccccac cccccaagtt cgggtgaagg cccagggctc
    10321 gcagccaacg tcggggcggc aggccctgcc atagcagatc tgcgcagctg gggctctagg
    10381 gggtatcccc nnnnnnnnnn nnnnnnnnnn nnnnnnnnnn nnnnnnnnnn nnnnnnnnnn
    10441 nnnnnnnnnn nnnnnnnnnn nnnnnnnnnn nnnnnnnnnn nnnnnnnnnn nnnnnnnnnn
    10501 nnnnnnnnnn nnnncgccgg ctttnnnnnn nnnnnnnnnn nnnnnnnnnn nnnnnnnnnn
    10561 nnnnnnnnnn nnnnnnnnnn nnnnnnnnnn nnnnnnnctt gattannnnn nnnnnnnnnn
    10621 nnnnnnnnnn nnnnnnnnnn nnnnnnnnnn nnnncctttg acgttggagt ccacgttctt
    10681 taatagtgga ctcttgttcc aaactggaac aacactcaac cctatctcgg tctattcttt
    10741 tgatttataa gggattttgc cgatttcggc ctattggtta aaaaatgagc tgatttaaca
    10801 aaaatttaac gcgaattaat tctgtggaat gtgtgtcagt tagggtgtgg aaagtcccca
    10861 ggctccccag caggcagaag tatgcaaagc atgcatctca attagtcagc aaccaggtgt
    10921 ggaaagtccc caggctcccc agcaggcaga agtatgcaaa gcatgcatct caattagtca
    10981 gcaaccatag tcccgcccct aactccgccc atcccgcccc taactccgcc cagttccgcc
    11041 cattctccgc cccatggctg actaattttt tttatttatg cagaggccga ggccgcctct
    11101 gcctctgagc tattccagaa gtagtgagga ggcttttttg gaggcctagg cttttgcaaa
    11161 aagctcccgg gagcttgtat atccattttc ggatctgatc agcacgtgtt gacaattaat
    11221 catcggcata gtatatcggc atagtataat acgacaaggt gaggaactaa accatggcca
    11281 agcctttgtc tcaagaagaa tccaccctca ttgaaagagc aacggctaca atcaacagca
    11341 tccccatctc tgaagactac agcgtcgcca gcgcagctct ctctagcgac ggccgcatct
    11401 tcactggtgt caatgtatat cattttactg ggggaccttg tgcagaactc gtggtgctgg
    11461 gcactgctgc tgctgcggca gctggcaacc tgacttgtat cgtcgcgatc ggaaatgaga
    11521 acaggggcat cttgagcccc tgcggacggt gccgacaggt gcttctcgat ctgcatcctg
    11581 ggatcaaagc catagtgaag gacagtgatg gacagccgac ggcagttggg attcgtgaat
    11641 tgctgccctc tggttatgtg tgggagggct aagcacttcg tggccgagga gcaggactga
    11701 cacgtgctac gagatttcga ttccaccgcc gccttctatg aaaggttggg cttcggaatc
    11761 gttttccggg acgccggctg gatgatcctc cagcgcgggg atctcatgct ggagttcttc
    11821 gcccacccca acttgtttat tgcagcttat aatggttaca aataaagcaa tagcatcaca
    11881 aatttcacaa ataaagcatt tttttcactg cattctagtt gtggtttgtc caaactcatc
    11941 aatgtatctt atcatgtctg tataccgtcg acctctagct agagcttggc gtaatcatgg
    12001 tcatagctgt ttcctgtgtg aaattgttat ccgctcacaa ttccacacaa catacgagcc
    12061 ggaagcataa agtgtaaagc ctggggtgcc taatgagtga gctaactcac attaattgcg
    12121 ttgcgctcac tgcccgcttt ccagtcggga aacctgtcgt gccagctgca ttaatgaatc
    12181 ggccaacgcg cggggagagg cggtttgcgt attgggcgct cttccgcttc ctcgctcact
    12241 gactcgctgc gctcggtcgt tcggctgcgg cgagcggtat cagctcactc aaaggcggta
    12301 atacggttat ccacagaatc aggggataac gcaggaaaga acatgtgagc aaaaggccag
    12361 caaaaggcca ggaaccgtaa aaaggccgcg ttgctggcgt ttttccatag gctccgcccc
    12421 cctgacgagc atcacaaaaa tcgacgctca agtcagaggt ggcgaaaccc gacaggacta
    12481 taaagatacc aggcgtttcc ccctggaagc tccctcgtgc gctctcctgt tccgaccctg
    12541 ccgcttaccg gatacctgtc cgcctttctc ccttcgggaa gcgtggcgct ttctcatagc
    12601 tcacgctgta ggtatctcag ttcggtgtag gtcgttcgct ccaagctggg ctgtgtgcac
    12661 gaaccccccg ttcagcccga ccgctgcgcc ttatccggta actatcgtct tgagtccaac
    12721 ccggtaagac acgacttatc gccactggca gcagccactg gtaacaggat tagcagagcg
    12781 aggtatgtag gcggtgctac agagttcttg aagtggtggc ctaactacgg ctacactaga
    12841 agaacagtat ttggtatctg cgctctgctg aagccagtta ccttcggaaa aagagttggt
    12901 agctcttgat ccggcaaaca aaccaccgct ggtagcggtg gtttttttgt ttgcaagcag
    12961 cagattacgc gcagaaaaaa aggatctcaa gaagatcctt tgatcttttc tacggggtct
    13021 gacgctcagt ggaacgaaaa ctcacgttaa gggattttgg tcatgagatt atcaaaaagg
    13081 atcttcacct agatcctttt aaattaaaaa tgaagtttta aatcaatcta aagtatatat
    13141 gagtaaactt ggtctgacag ttaccaatgc ttaatcagtg aggcacctat ctcagcgatc
    13201 tgtctatttc gttcatccat agttgcctga ctccccgtcg tgtagataac tacgatacgg
    13261 gagggcttac catctggccc cagtgctgca atgataccgc gagacccacg ctcaccggct
    13321 ccagatttat cagcaataaa ccagccagcc ggaagggccg agcgcagaag tggtcctgca
    13381 actttatccg cctccatcca gtctattaat tgttgccggg aagctagagt aagtagttcg
    13441 ccagttaata gtttgcgcaa cgttgttgcc attgctacag gcatcgtggt gtcacgctcg
    13501 tcgtttggta tggcttcatt cagctccggt tcccaacgat caaggcgagt tacatgatcc
    13561 cccatgttgt gcaaaaaagc ggttagctcc ttcggtcctc cgatcgttgt cagaagtaag
    13621 ttggccgcag tgttatcact catggttatg gcagcactgc ataattctct tactgtcatg
    13681 ccatccgtaa gatgcttttc tgtgactggt gagtactcaa ccaagtcatt ctgagaatag
    13741 tgtatgcggc gaccgagttg ctcttgcccg gcgtcaatac gggataatac cgcgccacat
    13801 agcagaactt taaaagtgct catcattgga aaacgttctt cggggcgaaa actctcaagg
    13861 atcttaccgc tgttgagatc cagttcgatg taacccactc gtgcacccaa ctgatcttca
    13921 gcatctttta ctttcaccag cgtttctggg tgagcaaaaa caggaaggca aaatgccgca
    13981 aaaaagggaa taagggcgac acggaaatgt tgaatactca tactcttcct ttttcaatat
    14041 tattgaagca tttatcaggg ttattgtctc atgagcggat acatatttga atgtatttag
    14101 aaaaataaac aaataggggt tccgcgcaca tttccccgaa aagtgccacc tgacgtcgac
    14161 ggatcgggag atctcccgat cccctatggt gcactctcag tacaatctgc tctgatgccg
    14221 catagttaag ccagtatctg ctccctgctt gtgtgttgga ggtcgctgag tagtgcgcga
    14281 gcaaaat
//
