LOCUS       Exported 14289 bp ds-DNA circular SYN 12-MAY-2021
DEFINITION  CMV driven mammalian expression of UBR5 with an N-termianl GFP
            fusion.
ACCESSION   .
VERSION     .
KEYWORDS    GFP-UBR5
SOURCE      synthetic DNA construct
  ORGANISM  synthetic DNA construct
REFERENCE   1 (bases 1 to 14289)
  AUTHORS   Gudjonsson T, Altmeyer M, Savic V, Toledo L, Dinant C, Grofte M,
            Bartkova J, Poulsen M, Oka Y, Bekker-Jensen S, Mailand N, Neumann B,
            Heriche JK, Shearer R, Saunders D, Bartek J, Lukas J, Lukas C
  TITLE     TRIP12 and UBR5 suppress spreading of chromatin ubiquitylation at
            damaged chromosomes.
  JOURNAL   Cell. 2012 Aug 17;150(4):697-709. doi: 10.1016/j.cell.2012.06.039.
            Epub 2012 Aug 9.
  PUBMED    22884692
REFERENCE   2 (bases 1 to 14289)
  AUTHORS   .
  TITLE     Direct Submission
  JOURNAL   Exported May 12, 2021 from SnapGene Server 1.1.58
            http://www.snapgene.com
FEATURES             Location/Qualifiers
     source          1..14289
                     /organism="synthetic DNA construct"
                     /mol_type="other DNA"
     enhancer        1..380
                     /label=CMV enhancer
                     /note="human cytomegalovirus immediate early enhancer"
     promoter        381..584
                     /label=CMV promoter
                     /note="human cytomegalovirus (CMV) immediate early
                     promoter"
     primer_bind     535..555
                     /label=CMV-F
                     /note="Human CMV immediate early promoter, forward primer"
     primer_bind     581..605
                     /label=LNCX
                     /note="Human CMV promoter, forward primer"
     CDS             709..1425
                     /codon_start=1
                     /product="Emerald GFP"
                     /label=EmGFP
                     /note="mammalian codon-optimized"
                     /translation="MVSKGEELFTGVVPILVELDGDVNGHKFSVSGEGEGDATYGKLTL
                     KFICTTGKLPVPWPTLVTTFTYGVQCFARYPDHMKQHDFFKSAMPEGYVQERTIFFKDD
                     GNYKTRAEVKFEGDTLVNRIELKGIDFKEDGNILGHKLEYNYNSHKVYITADKQKNGIK
                     VNFKTRHNIEDGSVQLADHYQQNTPIGDGPVLLPDNHYLSTQSALSKDPNEKRDHMVLL
                     EFVTAAGITLGMDELYK"
     primer_bind     complement(754..775)
                     /label=EGFP-N
                     /note="EGFP, reverse primer"
     primer_bind     complement(1015..1034)
                     /label=EXFP-R
                     /note="For distinguishing EGFP variants, reverse primer"
     primer_bind     1362..1383
                     /label=EGFP-C
                     /note="EGFP, forward primer"
     protein_bind    1441..1465
                     /gene="mutant version of attB"
                     /label=attB1
                     /bound_moiety="BP Clonase(TM)"
                     /note="recombination site for the Gateway(R) BP reaction"
     protein_bind    complement(9880..9904)
                     /gene="mutant version of attB"
                     /label=attB2
                     /bound_moiety="BP Clonase(TM)"
                     /note="recombination site for the Gateway(R) BP reaction"
     CDS             9912..9953
                     /codon_start=1
                     /product="epitope tag from simian virus 5"
                     /label=V5 tag
                     /translation="GKPIPNPLLGLDST"
     primer_bind     complement(9993..10012)
                     /label=TK-pA-R
                     /note="Thymidine kinase polyA, reverse primer"
     polyA_signal    10037..10085
                     /label=HSV TK poly(A) signal
                     /note="herpes simplex virus thymidine kinase
                     polyadenylation signal (Cole and Stacy, 1985)"
     rep_origin      10287..10715
                     /direction=RIGHT
                     /label=f1 ori
                     /note="f1 bacteriophage origin of replication; arrow
                     indicates direction of (+) strand synthesis"
     primer_bind     complement(10374..10393)
                     /label=F1ori-R
                     /note="F1 origin, reverse primer"
     primer_bind     10584..10605
                     /label=F1ori-F
                     /note="F1 origin, forward primer"
     primer_bind     complement(10724..10744)
                     /label=pBABE 3'
                     /note="SV40 enhancer, reverse primer for pBABE vectors"
     promoter        10729..11058
                     /label=SV40 promoter
                     /note="SV40 enhancer and early promoter"
     rep_origin      10909..11044
                     /label=SV40 ori
                     /note="SV40 origin of replication"
     primer_bind     10971..10990
                     /label=SV40pro-F
                     /note="SV40 promoter/origin, forward primer"
     promoter        11106..11153
                     /label=EM7 promoter
                     /note="synthetic bacterial promoter "
     CDS             11172..11570
                     /codon_start=1
                     /gene="Aspergillus terreus BSD"
                     /product="blasticidin S deaminase"
                     /label=BSD
                     /note="confers resistance to blasticidin"
                     /translation="MAKPLSQEESTLIERATATINSIPISEDYSVASAALSSDGRIFTG
                     VNVYHFTGGPCAELVVLGTAAAAAAGNLTCIVAIGNENRGILSPCGRCRQVLLDLHPGI
                     KAIVKDSDGQPTAVGIRELLPSGYVWEG"
     polyA_signal    11728..11849
                     /label=SV40 poly(A) signal
                     /note="SV40 polyadenylation signal"
     primer_bind     complement(11765..11784)
                     /label=SV40pA-R
                     /note="SV40 polyA, reverse primer"
     primer_bind     11819..11838
                     /label=EBV-rev
                     /note="SV40 polyA terminator, reverse primer"
     primer_bind     complement(11898..11914)
                     /label=M13 rev
                     /note="common sequencing primer, one of multiple similar
                     variants"
     primer_bind     complement(11898..11914)
                     /label=M13 Reverse
                     /note="In lacZ gene. Also called M13-rev"
     primer_bind     complement(11911..11933)
                     /label=M13/pUC Reverse
                     /note="In lacZ gene"
     protein_bind    11922..11938
                     /label=lac operator
                     /bound_moiety="lac repressor encoded by lacI"
                     /note="The lac repressor binds to the lac operator to
                     inhibit transcription in E. coli. This inhibition can be
                     relieved by adding lactose or
                     isopropyl-beta-D-thiogalactopyranoside (IPTG)."
     promoter        complement(11946..11976)
                     /label=lac promoter
                     /note="promoter for the E. coli lac operon"
     protein_bind    11991..12012
                     /label=CAP binding site
                     /bound_moiety="E. coli catabolite activator protein"
                     /note="CAP binding activates transcription in the presence
                     of cAMP."
     primer_bind     complement(12129..12146)
                     /label=L4440
                     /note="L4440 vector, forward primer"
     rep_origin      complement(12300..12888)
                     /direction=LEFT
                     /label=ori
                     /note="high-copy-number ColE1/pMB1/pBR322/pUC origin of
                     replication"
     primer_bind     complement(12380..12399)
                     /label=pBR322ori-F
                     /note="pBR322 origin, forward primer"
     CDS             complement(13059..13919)
                     /codon_start=1
                     /gene="bla"
                     /product="beta-lactamase"
                     /label=AmpR
                     /note="confers resistance to ampicillin, carbenicillin, and
                     related antibiotics"
                     /translation="MSIQHFRVALIPFFAAFCLPVFAHPETLVKVKDAEDQLGARVGYI
                     ELDLNSGKILESFRPEERFPMMSTFKVLLCGAVLSRIDAGQEQLGRRIHYSQNDLVEYS
                     PVTEKHLTDGMTVRELCSAAITMSDNTAANLLLTTIGGPKELTAFLHNMGDHVTRLDRW
                     EPELNEAIPNDERDTTMPVAMATTLRKLLTGELLTLASRQQLIDWMEADKVAGPLLRSA
                     LPAGWFIADKSGAGERGSRGIIAALGPDGKPSRIVVIYTTGSQATMDERNRQIAEIGAS
                     LIKHW"
     primer_bind     13682..13701
                     /label=Amp-R
                     /note="Ampicillin resistance gene, reverse primer"
     promoter        complement(13920..14024)
                     /gene="bla"
                     /label=AmpR promoter
     primer_bind     complement(14099..14118)
                     /label=pRS-marker
                     /note="pRS vectors, use to sequence yeast selectable
                     marker"
ORIGIN
        1 gacattgatt attgactagt tattaatagt aatcaattac ggggtcatta gttcatagcc
       61 catatatgga gttccgcgtt acataactta cggtaaatgg cccgcctggc tgaccgccca
      121 acgacccccg cccattgacg tcaataatga cgtatgttcc catagtaacg ccaataggga
      181 ctttccattg acgtcaatgg gtggagtatt tacggtaaac tgcccacttg gcagtacatc
      241 aagtgtatca tatgccaagt acgcccccta ttgacgtcaa tgacggtaaa tggcccgcct
      301 ggcattatgc ccagtacatg accttatggg actttcctac ttggcagtac atctacgtat
      361 tagtcatcgc tattaccatg gtgatgcggt tttggcagta catcaatggg cgtggatagc
      421 ggtttgactc acggggattt ccaagtctcc accccattga cgtcaatggg agtttgtttt
      481 ggcaccaaaa tcaacgggac tttccaaaat gtcgtaacaa ctccgcccca ttgacgcaaa
      541 tgggcggtag gcgtgtacgg tgggaggtct atataagcag agctcgttta gtgaaccgtc
      601 agatcgcctg gagacgccat ccacgctgtt ttgacctcca tagaagacac cgggaccgat
      661 ccagcctccg gactctagag gatccctacc ggtgatatcc tcgagaccat ggtgagcaag
      721 ggcgaggagc tgttcaccgg ggtggtgccc atcctggtcg agctggacgg cgacgtaaac
      781 ggccacaagt tcagcgtgtc cggcgagggc gagggcgatg ccacctacgg caagctgacc
      841 ctgaagttca tctgcaccac cggcaagctg cccgtgccct ggcccaccct cgtgaccacc
      901 ttcacctacg gcgtgcagtg cttcgcccgc taccccgacc acatgaagca gcacgacttc
      961 ttcaagtccg ccatgcccga aggctacgtc caggagcgca ccatcttctt caaggacgac
     1021 ggcaactaca agacccgcgc cgaggtgaag ttcgagggcg acaccctggt gaaccgcatc
     1081 gagctgaagg gcatcgactt caaggaggac ggcaacatcc tggggcacaa gctggagtac
     1141 aactacaaca gccacaaggt ctatatcacc gccgacaagc agaagaacgg catcaaggtg
     1201 aacttcaaga cccgccacaa catcgaggac ggcagcgtgc agctcgccga ccactaccag
     1261 cagaacaccc ccatcggcga cggccccgtg ctgctgcccg acaaccacta cctgagcacc
     1321 cagtccgccc tgagcaaaga ccccaacgag aagcgcgatc acatggtcct gctggagttc
     1381 gtgaccgccg ccgggatcac tctcggcatg gacgagctgt acaagggctc gagcccatca
     1441 acaagtttgt acaaaaaagc aggcttccgg accatgacgt ccatccattt cgtggttcac
     1501 ccgctgccgg gcaccgagga ccagctcaat gacaggttac gagaagtttc tgagaagctg
     1561 aacaaatata atttaaacag ccacccccct ttgaatgtat tggaacaggc tactattaaa
     1621 cagtgtgtgg tgggaccaaa tcatgctgcc tttcttcttg aggatggtag agtttgcagg
     1681 attggttttt cagtacagcc agacagattg gaattgggta aacctgataa taatgatggg
     1741 tcaaagttga acagcaactc gggggcaggg aggacgtcaa ggcctggtag gacaagcgac
     1801 tctccatggt ttctctcagg ttctgagact ctaggcaggc tggcaggcaa caccttagga
     1861 agccgctgga gttctggagt gggtggaagt ggtggaggat cctctggtag gtcatcagct
     1921 ggagctcgag attcccgccg gcagactcga gttattcgga caggacggga tcgagggtct
     1981 gggcttttgg gcagtcagcc ccagccagtt attccagcat ctgtcattcc agaggagctg
     2041 atttcacagg cccaagttgt tttacaaggc aaatccagaa gtgtcattat tcgagaactt
     2101 cagagaacaa atcttgatgt gaaccttgct gtaaataatt tacttagccg ggatgatgaa
     2161 gatggagatg atggggatga tacagccagc gaatcttatt tgcctggaga ggatcttatg
     2221 tctctccttg atgccgacat tcattctgcc cacccaagtg tcattattga tgcagatgcc
     2281 atgttttctg aagacattag ctattttggt tacccttctt ttcgtcgttc atcactttcc
     2341 aggctaggct catctcgagt tctccttctt cccttagaga gagactctga gctgttgcgt
     2401 gaacgtgaat ccgttttacg tttacgtgaa cgaaggtggc ttgatggagc ctcatttgat
     2461 aatgaaaggg gttctaccag caaggaagga gagccaaact tggataagaa gaatacacct
     2521 gttcaaagtc cagtatctct aggagaagat ttgcagtggt ggcctgataa ggatggaaca
     2581 aaattcatct gtattggggc tctgtattct gaacttctgg ctgtcagcag taaaggagaa
     2641 ctttatcagt ggaaatggag tgaatctgag ccttacagaa atgcccagaa tccttcatta
     2701 catcatccac gagcaacatt tttggggtta accaatgaaa agatagtcct cctgtctgca
     2761 aatagcataa gagcaactgt agctacagaa aataacaagg ttgctacatg ggtggatgaa
     2821 actttaagtt ctgtggcttc taaattagag cacactgctc agacttactc tgaacttcaa
     2881 ggagagcgga tagtttcttt acattgctgt gccctttaca cctgcgctca gctggaaaac
     2941 agtttatatt ggtggggtgt agttcctttt agtcaaagga ggaaaatgtt agagaaagct
     3001 agagcaaaaa ataaaaagcc taaatccagt gctggtattt cttcaatgcc gaacatcact
     3061 gttggtaccc aggtatgctt gagaaataat cctctttatc atgctggagc agttgcattt
     3121 tcaattagtg ctgggattcc taaagttggt gtcttaatgg agtcagtttg gaatatgaat
     3181 gacagctgta gatttcaact tagatctcct gaaagcttga aaaacatgga aaaagctagc
     3241 aaaactactg aagctaagcc tgaaagtaag caggagccag tgaaaacaga aatgggtcct
     3301 ccaccatctc cagcatccac gtgtagtgat gcatcctcaa ttgccagcag tgcatcaatg
     3361 ccatacaaac gacgacggtc aacccctgca ccaaaagaag aggaaaaggt gaatgaagag
     3421 cagtggtctc ttcgggaagt ggtttttgtg gaagatgtca agaatgttcc tgttggcaag
     3481 gtgctaaaag tagatggtgc ctatgttgct gtaaaatttc caggaacctc cagtaatact
     3541 aactgtcaga acagctctgg tccagatgct gacccttctt ctctcctgca ggattgtagg
     3601 ttacttagaa ttgatgaatt gcaggttgtc aaaactggtg gaacaccgaa ggttcccgac
     3661 tgtttccaaa ggactcctaa aaagctttgt atacctgaaa aaacagaaat attagcagtg
     3721 aatgtagatt ccaaaggtgt tcatgctgtt ctgaagactg gaaattgggt acgatactgt
     3781 atctttgatc ttgctacagg aaaagcagaa caggaaaata attttcctac aagcagcatt
     3841 gctttccttg gtcagaatga gaggaatgta gccattttca ctgctggaca ggaatctccc
     3901 attattcttc gagatggaaa tggtaccatc tacccaatgg ccaaagattg catgggagga
     3961 ataagggatc ccgattggct ggatcttcca cctattagta gtcttggaat gggtgtgcat
     4021 tctttaataa atcttcctgc caattcaaca atcaaaaaga aagctgctgt tatcatcatg
     4081 gctgtagaga aacaaacctt aatgcaacac attctgcgct gtgactatga ggcctgtcga
     4141 caatatctaa tgaatcttga gcaagcggtt gttttagagc agaatctaca gatgctgcag
     4201 acattcatca gccacagatg tgatggaaat cgaaatattt tgcatgcttg tgtatcagtt
     4261 tgctttccaa ccagcaataa agaaactaaa gaagaagagg aagcggagcg ttctgaaaga
     4321 aatacatttg cagaaaggct ttctgctgtt gaggccattg caaatgcaat atcagttgtt
     4381 tcaagtaatg gcccaggtaa tcgggctgga tcatcaagta gccgaagttt gagattacgg
     4441 gaaatgatga gacgttcgtt gagagcagct ggtttgggta gacatgaagc tggagcttca
     4501 tccagtgacc accaggatcc agtttcaccc cccatagctc cccctagttg ggttcctgac
     4561 cctcctgcga tggatcctga tggtgacatt gattttatcc tggcccccgc tgtgggatct
     4621 cttaccacag cagcaaccgg tactggtcaa ggaccaagca cctccactat tccaggtcct
     4681 tccacagagc catctgtagt agaatccaag gatcgaaagg cgaatgctca ttttatattg
     4741 aaattgttat gtgacagtgt ggttctccag ccctatctac gagaacttct ttctgccaag
     4801 gatgcaagag ggatgacccc atttatgtca gctgtaagtg gccgagctta tcctgctgca
     4861 attaccatct tagaaactgc tcagaaaatt gcaaaagctg aaatatcctc aagtgaaaaa
     4921 gaggaagatg tattcatggg aatggtttgc ccatcaggta ccaaccctga tgactctcct
     4981 ttatatgttt tatgttgtaa tgacacttgc agttttacat ggactggagc agagcacatt
     5041 aaccaggata tttttgagtg tcgaacttgt ggcttgctgg agtcactgtg ttgttgtacg
     5101 gaatgtgcaa gggtttgtca taaaggtcat gattgcaaac tcaaacggac atcaccaaca
     5161 gcctactgtg attgttggga gaaatgtaaa tgtaaaactc ttattgctgg acagaaatct
     5221 gctcgtcttg atctacttta tcgcctgctc actgctacta atctggttac tctgccaaac
     5281 agcaggggag agcacctctt actattctta gtacagacag tcgcaaggca gacggtggag
     5341 cattgtcaat acaggccacc tcgaatcagg gaagatcgta accgaaaaac agccagtcct
     5401 gaagattcag atatgccaga tcatgatttg gagcctccaa gatttgccca gcttgcattg
     5461 gagcgtgttc tacaggactg gaatgccttg aaatctatga ttatgtttgg gtcgcaggag
     5521 aataaagacc ctcttagtgc cagcagtaga ataggccatc ttttgccaga agagcaagta
     5581 tacctcaatc agcaaagtgg cacaattcgg ctggactgtt tcactcattg ccttatagtt
     5641 aagtgtacag cagatatttt gcttttagat actctactag gtacactagt gaaagaactc
     5701 caaaacaaat atacacctgg acgtagagaa gaagctattg ctgtgacaat gaggtttcta
     5761 cgttcagtgg caagagtttt tgttattctg agtgtggaaa tggcttcatc caaaaagaaa
     5821 aacaacttta ttccacagcc aattggaaaa tgcaagcgtg tattccaagc attgctacct
     5881 tacgctgtgg aagaattgtg caacgtagca gagtcactga ttgttcctgt cagaatgggg
     5941 attgctcgtc caactgcacc atttaccctg gctagtacta gcatagatgc catgcagggc
     6001 agtgaagaat tattttcagt ggaaccacta ccaccacgac catcatctga tcagtctagc
     6061 agctccagtc agtctcagtc atcctacatc atcaggaatc cacagcagag gcgcatcagc
     6121 cagtcacagc ccgttcgggg cagagatgaa gaacaggatg atattgtttc agcagatgtg
     6181 gaagaggttg aggtggtgga gggtgtggct ggagaagagg atcatcatga tgaacaggaa
     6241 gaacacgggg aagaaaatgc tgaggcagag ggacaacatg atgagcatga tgaagacggg
     6301 agtgatatgg agctggactt gttagcagca gctgaaacag aaagtgatag tgaaagtaac
     6361 cacagcaacc aagataatgc tagtgggcgc agaagcgttg tcactgcagc aactgctggt
     6421 tcagaagcag gagcaagcag tgttcctgcc ttcttttctg aagatgattc tcaatcgaat
     6481 gactcaagtg attctgatag cagtagtagt cagagtgacg acatagaaca ggagaccttt
     6541 atgcttgatg agccattaga aagaaccaca aatagctccc atgccaatgg tgctgcccaa
     6601 gctccccgtt caatgcagtg ggctgtccgc aacacccagc atcagcgagc agccagtaca
     6661 gccccttcca gtacatctac accagcagca agttcagcgg gtttgattta tattgatcct
     6721 tcaaacttac gccggagtgg taccatcagt acaagtgctg cagctgcagc agctgctttg
     6781 gaagctagca acgccagcag ttacctaaca tctgcaagca gtttagccag ggcttacagc
     6841 attgtcatta gacaaatctc ggacttgatg ggccttattc ctaagtataa tcacctagta
     6901 tactctcaga ttccagcagc tgtgaaattg acttaccaag atgcagtaaa cttacagaac
     6961 tatgtagaag aaaagcttat tcccacttgg aactggatgg tcagtattat ggattctact
     7021 gaagctcaat tacgttatgg ttctgcatta gcatctgctg gtgatcctgg acatccaaat
     7081 catcctcttc acgcttctca gaattcagcg agaagagaga ggatgactgc gcgagaagaa
     7141 gctagcttac gaacacttga aggcagacga cgtgccacct tgcttagcgc ccgtcaagga
     7201 atgatgtctg cacgaggaga cttcctaaat tatgctctgt ctctaatgcg gtctcataat
     7261 gatgagcatt ctgatgttct tccagttttg gatgtttgct cattgaagca tgtggcatat
     7321 gtttttcaag cacttatata ctggattaag gcaatgaatc agcagacaac attggataca
     7381 cctcaactag aacgcaaaag gacgcgagaa ctcttggaac tgggtattga taatgaagat
     7441 tcagaacatg aaaatgatga tgacaccaat caaagtgcta ctttgaatga taaggatgat
     7501 gactctcttc ctgcagaaac tggccaaaac catccatttt tccgacgttc agactccatg
     7561 acattccttg ggtgtatacc cccaaatcca tttgaagtgc ctctggctga agccatcccc
     7621 ttggctgatc agccacatct gttgcagcca aatgctagaa aggaggatct ttttggccgt
     7681 ccaagtcagg gtctttattc ttcatctgcc agtagtggga aatgtttaat ggaggttaca
     7741 gtggatagaa actgcctaga ggttcttcca acaaaaatgt cttatgctgc caatctgaaa
     7801 aatgtaatga acatgcaaaa ccggcaaaaa aaagaagggg aagaacagcc cgtgctgcca
     7861 gaagaaactg agagttcaaa accagggcca tctgctcatg atcttgctgc acaattaaaa
     7921 agtagcttac tagcagaaat aggacttact gaaagtgaag ggccacctct cacatctttc
     7981 aggccacagt gtagctttat gggaatggtt atttcccatg atatgctgct aggacgttgg
     8041 cgcctttctt tagaactgtt cggcagggta ttcatggaag atgttggagc agaacctgga
     8101 tcaatcctaa ctgaattggg tggttttgag gtaaaagaat caaaattccg cagagaaatg
     8161 gaaaaactga gaaaccagca gtcaagagat ttgtcactag aggttgatcg ggatcgagat
     8221 cttctcattc agcagactat gaggcagctt aacaatcact ttggtcgaag atgtgctact
     8281 acaccaatgg ctgtacacag agtaaaagtc acatttaagg atgagccagg agagggcagt
     8341 ggtgtagcac gaagttttta tacagccatt gcacaagcat ttttatcaaa tgaaaaattg
     8401 ccaaatctag agtgtatcca aaatgccaac aaaggcaccc acacaagttt aatgcagaga
     8461 ttaaggaacc gaggagagag agaccgggaa agggagagag aaagggaaat gaggaggagt
     8521 agtggtttgc gagcaggttc tcggagggac cgggatagag actttagaag acagctttcc
     8581 atcgacacta ggccctttag accagcctct gaagggaatc ctagcgatga tcctgagcct
     8641 ttgccagcan nnnnnnnnnn nnnnnnnnnn nnnnnnnnnn nnnnnnnnnn nnnnnnnnnn
     8701 nnnnnnnnnn nnnnnnnnnn nnnnnnnnnn nnnnnnnnnn nnnnnnnnnn nnnnnnnnnn
     8761 nnnnnnnnnn nnnnnnnnnn nnnnnnnnnn nnnnnnnnnn nnnnnnnnnn nnnnnnnnnn
     8821 nnnnnnnnnn nncgggaaaa tggagctgat agtatcctgg atcttggatt agtagactcc
     8881 tcagaaaagg tacagcagga aaaccgaaag cgccatggct ctagtcgaag tgtagtagat
     8941 atggatttag atgatacaga tgatggtgat gacaatgccc ctttgtttta ccaacctggg
     9001 aaaagaggat tttatactcc aaggcctggc aagaacacag aagcaaggtt gaattgtttc
     9061 agaaacattg gcaggattct tggactatgt ctgttacaga atgaactctg tcctatcaca
     9121 ttgaatagac atgtaattaa agtattgctt ggtagaaaag tcaattggca tgattttgct
     9181 ttttttgatc ctgtaatgta tgagagtttg cggcaactaa tcctcgcgtc tcagagttca
     9241 gatgctgatg ctgttttctc agcaatggat ttggcatttg caattgacct gtgtaaagaa
     9301 gaaggtggag gacaggttga actcattcct aatggtgtaa atataccagt cactccacag
     9361 aatgtatatg agtatgtgcg gaaatacgca gaacacagaa tgttggtagt tgcagaacag
     9421 cccttacatg caatgaggaa aggtctacta gatgtgcttc caaaaaattc attagaagat
     9481 ttaacggcag aagattttag gcttttggta aatggctgcg gtgaagtcaa tgtgcaaatg
     9541 ctgatcagtt ttacctcttt caatgatgaa tcaggagaaa atgctgagaa gcttctgcag
     9601 ttcaagcgtt ggttctggtc aatagtagag aagatgagca tgacagaacg acaagatctt
     9661 gtttactttt ggacatcaag cccatcactg ccagccagtg aagaaggatt ccagcctatg
     9721 ccctcaatca caataagacc accagatgac caacatcttc ctactgcaaa tacttgcatt
     9781 tctcgacttt acgtcccact ctattcctct aaacagattc tcaaacagaa attgttactc
     9841 gccattaaga ccaagaattt tggttttgtg tagccgcgga cccagctttc ttgtacaaag
     9901 tggttgataa cgggaagcct atccctaacc ctctcctcgg tctcgattct acgcgtaccg
     9961 gttagtaatg agtttaaacg ggggaggcta actgaaacac ggaaggagac aataccggaa
    10021 ggaacccgcg ctatgacggc aataaaaaga cagaataaaa cgcacgggtg ttgggtcgtt
    10081 tgttcataaa cgcggggttc ggtcccaggg ctggcactct gtcgataccc caccgagacc
    10141 ccattggggc caatacgccc gcgtttcttc cttttcccca ccccaccccc caagttcggg
    10201 tgaaggccca gggctcgcag ccaacgtcgg ggcggcaggc cctgccatag cagatctgcg
    10261 cagctggggc tctagggggt atccccnnnn nnnnnnnnnn nnnnnnnnnn nnnnnnnnnn
    10321 nnnnnnnnnn nnnnnnnnnn nnnnnnnnnn nnnnnnnnnn nnnnnnnnnn nnnnnnnnnn
    10381 nnnnnnnnnn nnnnnnnnnn nnnnnnnnnn cnnnnnnnnn nnnnnnnnnn nnnnnnnnnn
    10441 nnnnnnnnnn nnnnnnnnnn nnnnnnnnnn nnnnnnnnnn nnnnnnnnnn nnnnnnnnnn
    10501 nnannnnnnn nnnnnnnnnn nnnnnnnnnn nnnnnnnnnn nnnnnnnnnn nncctttgac
    10561 gttggagtcc acgttcttta atagtggact cttgttccaa actggaacaa cactcaaccc
    10621 tatctcggtc tattcttttg atttataagg gattttgccg atttcggcct attggttaaa
    10681 aaatgagctg atttaacaaa aatttaacgc gaattaattc tgtggaatgt gtgtcagtta
    10741 gggtgtggaa agtccccagg ctccccagca ggcagaagta tgcaaagcat gcatctcaat
    10801 tagtcagcaa ccaggtgtgg aaagtcccca ggctccccag caggcagaag tatgcaaagc
    10861 atgcatctca attagtcagc aaccatagtc ccgcccctaa ctccgcccat cccgccccta
    10921 actccgccca gttccgccca ttctccgccc catggctgac taattttttt tatttatgca
    10981 gaggccgagg ccgcctctgc ctctgagcta ttccagaagt agtgaggagg cttttttgga
    11041 ggcctaggct tttgcaaaaa gctcccggga gcttgtatat ccattttcgg atctgatcag
    11101 cacgtgttga caattaatca tcggcatagt atatcggcat agtataatac gacaaggtga
    11161 ggaactaaac catggccaag cctttgtctc aagaagaatc caccctcatt gaaagagcaa
    11221 cggctacaat caacagcatc cccatctctg aagactacag cgtcgccagc gcagctctct
    11281 ctagcgacgg ccgcatcttc actggtgtca atgtatatca ttttactggg ggaccttgtg
    11341 cagaactcgt ggtgctgggc actgctgctg ctgcggcagc tggcaacctg acttgtatcg
    11401 tcgcgatcgg aaatgagaac aggggcatct tgagcccctg cggacggtgc cgacaggtgc
    11461 ttctcgatct gcatcctggg atcaaagcca tagtgaagga cagtgatgga cagccgacgg
    11521 cagttgggat tcgtgaattg ctgccctctg gttatgtgtg ggagggctaa gcacttcgtg
    11581 gccgaggagc aggactgaca cgtgctacga gatttcgatt ccaccgccgc cttctatgaa
    11641 aggttgggct tcggaatcgt tttccgggac gccggctgga tgatcctcca gcgcggggat
    11701 ctcatgctgg agttcttcgc ccaccccaac ttgtttattg cagcttataa tggttacaaa
    11761 taaagcaata gcatcacaaa tttcacaaat aaagcatttt tttcactgca ttctagttgt
    11821 ggtttgtcca aactcatcaa tgtatcttat catgtctgta taccgtcgac ctctagctag
    11881 agcttggcgt aatcatggtc atagctgttt cctgtgtgaa attgttatcc gctcacaatt
    11941 ccacacaaca tacgagccgg aagcataaag tgtaaagcct ggggtgccta atgagtgagc
    12001 taactcacat taattgcgtt gcgctcactg cccgctttcc agtcgggaaa cctgtcgtgc
    12061 cagctgcatt aatgaatcgg ccaacgcgcg gggagaggcg gtttgcgtat tgggcgctct
    12121 tccgcttcct cgctcactga ctcgctgcgc tcggtcgttc ggctgcggcg agcggtatca
    12181 gctcactcaa aggcggtaat acggttatcc acagaatcag gggataacgc aggaaagaac
    12241 atgtgagcaa aaggccagca aaaggccagg aaccgtaaaa aggccgcgtt gctggcgttt
    12301 ttccataggc tccgcccccc tgacgagcat cacaaaaatc gacgctcaag tcagaggtgg
    12361 cgaaacccga caggactata aagataccag gcgtttcccc ctggaagctc cctcgtgcgc
    12421 tctcctgttc cgaccctgcc gcttaccgga tacctgtccg cctttctccc ttcgggaagc
    12481 gtggcgcttt ctcatagctc acgctgtagg tatctcagtt cggtgtaggt cgttcgctcc
    12541 aagctgggct gtgtgcacga accccccgtt cagcccgacc gctgcgcctt atccggtaac
    12601 tatcgtcttg agtccaaccc ggtaagacac gacttatcgc cactggcagc agccactggt
    12661 aacaggatta gcagagcgag gtatgtaggc ggtgctacag agttcttgaa gtggtggcct
    12721 aactacggct acactagaag aacagtattt ggtatctgcg ctctgctgaa gccagttacc
    12781 ttcggaaaaa gagttggtag ctcttgatcc ggcaaacaaa ccaccgctgg tagcggtggt
    12841 ttttttgttt gcaagcagca gattacgcgc agaaaaaaag gatctcaaga agatcctttg
    12901 atcttttcta cggggtctga cgctcagtgg aacgaaaact cacgttaagg gattttggtc
    12961 atgagattat caaaaaggat cttcacctag atccttttaa attaaaaatg aagttttaaa
    13021 tcaatctaaa gtatatatga gtaaacttgg tctgacagtt accaatgctt aatcagtgag
    13081 gcacctatct cagcgatctg tctatttcgt tcatccatag ttgcctgact ccccgtcgtg
    13141 tagataacta cgatacggga gggcttacca tctggcccca gtgctgcaat gataccgcga
    13201 gacccacgct caccggctcc agatttatca gcaataaacc agccagccgg aagggccgag
    13261 cgcagaagtg gtcctgcaac tttatccgcc tccatccagt ctattaattg ttgccgggaa
    13321 gctagagtaa gtagttcgcc agttaatagt ttgcgcaacg ttgttgccat tgctacaggc
    13381 atcgtggtgt cacgctcgtc gtttggtatg gcttcattca gctccggttc ccaacgatca
    13441 aggcgagtta catgatcccc catgttgtgc aaaaaagcgg ttagctcctt cggtcctccg
    13501 atcgttgtca gaagtaagtt ggccgcagtg ttatcactca tggttatggc agcactgcat
    13561 aattctctta ctgtcatgcc atccgtaaga tgcttttctg tgactggtga gtactcaacc
    13621 aagtcattct gagaatagtg tatgcggcga ccgagttgct cttgcccggc gtcaatacgg
    13681 gataataccg cgccacatag cagaacttta aaagtgctca tcattggaaa acgttcttcg
    13741 gggcgaaaac tctcaaggat cttaccgctg ttgagatcca gttcgatgta acccactcgt
    13801 gcacccaact gatcttcagc atcttttact ttcaccagcg tttctgggtg agcaaaaaca
    13861 ggaaggcaaa atgccgcaaa aaagggaata agggcgacac ggaaatgttg aatactcata
    13921 ctcttccttt ttcaatatta ttgaagcatt tatcagggtt attgtctcat gagcggatac
    13981 atatttgaat gtatttagaa aaataaacaa ataggggttc cgcgcacatt tccccgaaaa
    14041 gtgccacctg acgtcgacgg atcgggagat ctcccgatcc cctatggtgc actctcagta
    14101 caatctgctc tgatgccgca tagttaagcc agtatctgct ccctgcttgt gtgttggagg
    14161 tcgctgagta gtgcgcgagc aaaatttaag ctacaacaag gcaaggcttg accgacaatt
    14221 gcatgaagaa tctgcttagg gttaggcgtt ttgcgctgct tcgcgatgta cgggccagat
    14281 atacgcgtt
//
