>Addgene plasmid #52050 | GFP-UBR5 | addgene partial sequence | sequence record 81544 | EGFP-C 5'-CATGGTCCTGCTGGAGTTCGTG-3'
GACGAGCTGTACAAGGGCTCGAGCCCATCAACAAGTTTGTACAAAAAAGCAGGCTTCCGGACCATGACGT
CCATCCATTTCGTGGTTCACCCGCTGCCGGGCACCGAGGACCAGCTCAATGACAGGTTACGAGAAGTTTC
TGAGAAGCTGAACAAATATAATTTAAACAGCCACCCCCCTTTGAATGTATTGGAACAGGCTACTATTAAA
CAGTGTGTGGTGGGACCAAATCATGCTGCCTTTCTTCTTGAGGATGGTAGAGTTTGCAGGATTGGTTTTT
CAGTACAGCCAGACAGATTGGAATTGGGTAAACCTGATAATAATGATGGGTCAAAGTTGAACAGCAACTC
GGGGGCAGGGAGGACGTCAAGGCCTGGTAGGACAAGCGACTCTCCATGGTTTCTCTCAGGTTCTGAGACT
CTAGGCAGGCTGGCAGGCAACACCTTAGGAAGCCGCTGGAGTTCTGGAGTGGGTGGAAGTGGTGGAGGAT
CCTCTGGTAGGTCATCAGCTGGAGCTCGAGATTCCCGCCGGCAGACTCGAGTTATTCGGACAGGACGGGA
TCGAGGGTCTGGGCTTTTGGGCAGTCAGCCCCAGCCAGTTATTCCAGCATCTGTCATTCCAGAGGAGCTG
ATTTCACAGGCCCAAGTTGTTTTACAAGGCAAATCCAGAAGTGTCATTATTCGAGAACTTCAGAGAACAA
ATCTTGATGTGAACCTTGCTGTAAATAATTTACTTAGCCGGGATGATGAAGATGGAGATGATGGGGATGA
TACAGCCAGCGAATCTTATTTGCCTGGAGAGGATCTTATGTCTCTCCTTGATGCCGACATTCATTCTGCC
CACCCAAGTGTCATTATTGATGCAGATGCCATGTTTTCTGAAGACATTAGCTATTTTGGTTACCCTTCTT
TTCGTCGTTCATCACTTTCCAGGCTA
