>Addgene plasmid #52050 | GFP-UBR5 | addgene partial sequence | sequence record 81775 | F1ori-R 5'-AGGGAAGAAAGCGAAAGGAG-3'
[53 nt withheld, positions 1-53]
GGGGATACCCCCTAGAGCCCCAGCTGCGCAGATCTGCTATGGCAGGGCCTGCCGCCCCGACGTTGGCTGC
GAGCCCTGGGCCTTCACCCGAACTTGGGGGGTGGGGTGGGGAAAAGGAAGAAACGCGGGCGTATTGGCCC
CAATGGGGTCTCGGTGGGGTATCGACAGAGTGCCAGCCCTGGGACCGAACCCCGCGTTTATGAACAAACG
ACCCAACACCCGTGCGTTTTATTCTGTCTTTTTATTGCCGTCATAGCGCGGGTTCCTTCCGGTATTGTCT
CCTTCCGTGTTTCAGTTAGCCTCCCCCGTTTAAACTCATTACTAACCGGTACGCGTAGAATCGAGACCGA
GGAGAGGGTTAGGGATAGGCTTCCCGTTATCAACCACTTTGTACAAGAAAGCTGGGTCCGCGGCTACACA
AAACCAAAATTCTTGGTCTTAATGGCGAGTAACAATTTCTGTTTGAGAATCTGTTTAGAGGAATAGAGTG
GGACGTAAAGTCGAGAAATGCAAGTATTTGCAGTAGGAAGATGTTGGTCATCTGGTGGTCTTATTGTGAT
TGAGGGCATAGGCTGGAATCCTTCTTCACTGGCTGGCAGTGATGGGCTTGATGTCCAAAAGTAAACAAGA
TCTTGTCGTTCTGTCATGCTCATCTTCTCTACTATTGACCAGAACCAACGCTTGAACTGCAGAAGCTTCT
CAGCATTTTCTCCTGATTCATCATTGAAAGAGGTAAAACTGATCAGCATTTGCACATTGACTTCACCGCA
GCCATTTACCAAAAGCCTAAAATCTTCTGCCGTTAAATCTTCTAATGAATTTTTTGGAAGCACATCTAGT
AGACCTTTCCTCATTGCATGTAAGGGCTGTTCTGCAACTACCAACATTCTGTGTTCTGCGTATTTCCGCA
CATACTCATATACATTCTGTGGAGTGACTGGTATATTTACACCATTAGGAATGAGTTCAACCTGTCCTCC
ACCTTCTTCTTTA
